Addgene plasmid #221991: TC alphaDdCBE T2
Purpose: Expresses mitochondrial cytosine base editor arm in mammalian cells
Depositing lab: Stephen Ekker. Depositing organization: Mayo Foundation for Medical Education and Research. Publication: Unconstrained Precision Mitochondrial Genome Editing with alphaDdCBEs. Castillo SR, Simone BW, Clark KJ, Devaux P, Ekker SC. Hum Gene Ther. 2024 Sep 24. doi: 10.1089/hum.2024.073. PubMed 39212664.
Backbone
  Vector backbone: pCMV
  Backbone size w/o insert (bp): 4717
  Vector type: Mammalian Expression, CRISPR
  Selectable markers: Blasticidin
Growth in bacteria
  Bacterial resistance: Ampicillin, 100 μg/mL
  Growth temperature: 30°C
  Growth strain: NEB Stable
  Copy number: High Copy
Gene/Insert
  Gene/Insert name: COX8A MTS-3xFLAG-TALE NT-alphaN-TC TALE T2 repeats-TALE CTD-DddAtox 1397N-UGI-ATP5B 3'UTR
  Species: Synthetic
  Insert size (bp): 2929
  Mutation: TALE: Q231R, W232G, S233A
  Promoter: CMV
  Tag / fusion protein: 3xFLAG (N terminal on backbone)
  Cloning method: Golden Gate
  Sequencing primers: 5′ T7; 3′ ACACCCGCCGCGCTTAATGC
Terms and licenses: Academic/Nonprofit Terms; Industry Terms: Not Available to Industry
Depositor comments: 5' Cloning Site: BsmBI (Not Destroyed), 3' Cloning Site: BsmBI (Not Destroyed). Please visit https://www.biorxiv.org/content/10.1101/2024.05.13.593977v1 for bioRxiv preprint.
How to cite: TC alphaDdCBE T2 was a gift from Stephen Ekker (Addgene plasmid # 221991 ; http://n2t.net/addgene:221991 ; RRID:Addgene_221991)
