[The description below was written by a language model from this plasmid's Addgene catalogue record and pLannotate feature annotations shown in this document.]
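Description:
TC alphaDdCBE T2 is a mammalian expression plasmid built on a pCMV backbone that encodes one arm of a TALE-based mitochondrial cytosine base editor (an alphaDdCBE). It is propagated in E. coli through a high-copy ColE1/pUC-type origin with ampicillin resistance (AmpR under its bla promoter), and it also carries an f1 origin. For selection in mammalian cells, an SV40 promoter/EM7 promoter pair drives blasticidin S deaminase, followed by an SV40 polyadenylation signal. The short bleomycin-resistance fragments annotated next to it appear to be backbone remnants rather than a functional marker.

The payload is a synthetic fusion of about 2.9 kb transcribed from the CMV enhancer/promoter, with a T7 promoter just upstream of the coding region. The protein begins with the COX8A mitochondrial targeting sequence, which directs import into the mitochondrial matrix, followed by a 3xFLAG tag for detection. Next comes the TALE N-terminal domain in its "alphaN" form, carrying Q231R, W232G and S233A substitutions, then the TC TALE T2 repeat array and the TALE C-terminal domain. The repeat array lies in the unannotated gap between the two avrBs3-derived fragments and was installed by Golden Gate assembly at BsmBI sites that are retained. The TALE is fused to the 1397N split half of the DddA double-stranded DNA cytidine deaminase toxin and to a uracil glycosylase inhibitor (UGI), which protects the deaminated base from excision. An ATP5B 3'UTR is listed at the end of the insert but is not annotated in the feature table.

Because DddAtox is split, this arm would be expected to require a partner arm carrying the complementary half, binding nearby, to reconstitute deaminase activity for C-to-T editing of mitochondrial DNA. The record does not state the target sequence of the T2 repeats.
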