Features (pLannotate 1.2.2; 26 found; start..end, strand, type, name):
     28..80      -  misc_feature   bom (fragment): basis of mobility region from pBR322
    235..614     +  enhancer       CMV enhancer: human cytomegalovirus immediate early enhancer
    615..818     +  promoter       CMV promoter: human cytomegalovirus (CMV) immediate early promoter
    814..847     +  LTR            5' LTR (truncated) (fragment): truncated 5' long terminal repeat (LTR) from HIV-1
    863..881     +  promoter       T7 promoter: promoter for bacteriophage T7 RNA polymerase
    910..993     +  CDS            COX8A (fragment): COX8A_HUMAN - Also known as COX8, COX8L. Experimental evidence at protein level: Swiss-Prot protein existence level 1. Component of the cytochrome c oxidase, the last enzyme in the mitochondrial electron transport chain which drives oxidative phosphorylation. The respiratory chain contains 3 multisubunit complexes succinate dehydrogenase (complex II, CII), ubiquinol- cytochrome c oxidoreductase (cytochrome b-c1 complex, complex III, CIII) and cytochrome c oxidase (complex IV, CIV), that cooperate to transfer electrons derived from NADH and succinate to molecular oxygen, creating an electrochem
    994..1059    +  CDS            3xFLAG: three tandem FLAG® epitope tags, followed by an enterokinase cleavage site
   1072..1578    +  CDS            avrBs3 (fragment): AVRB3_XANEU - Experimental evidence at protein level: Swiss-Prot protein existence level 1. Avirulence protein. Acts as a transcription factor in C.annuum plants. In susceptible plants lacking the Bs3 resistance gene induces expression of a number of genes, including genes homologous to a family of auxin-induced genes, alpha-expansin genes, pectate lyase, anthocyanidin glucoside rhamnosyl transferase and at least one transcription factor, UPA20. Their expression leads to plant hypertrophy in mesophyll cells, probably mainly mediated by UPA20 (PubMed:17962565). In resistant plants induces the h
   2965..3084    +  CDS            avrBs3 (fragment): AVRB3_XANEU - Experimental evidence at protein level: Swiss-Prot protein existence level 1. Avirulence protein. Acts as a transcription factor in C.annuum plants. In susceptible plants lacking the Bs3 resistance gene induces expression of a number of genes, including genes homologous to a family of auxin-induced genes, alpha-expansin genes, pectate lyase, anthocyanidin glucoside rhamnosyl transferase and at least one transcription factor, UPA20. Their expression leads to plant hypertrophy in mesophyll cells, probably mainly mediated by UPA20 (PubMed:17962565). In resistant plants induces the h
   3085..3420    +  CDS            dddA (fragment): DDDA_BURC1 - Experimental evidence at protein level: Swiss-Prot protein existence level 1. Toxic component of a toxin-immunity protein module, which functions as a cellular contact-dependent growth inhibition (CDI) system. CDI modules allow bacteria to communicate with and inhibit the growth of closely related neighboring bacteria in a contact-dependent fashion. Bacteria that have this module inhibit or kill bacteria without it, giving them a growth advantage. Probably specifically inhibited by cognate immunity protein DddI (Probable). The C-terminal 163 residue fragment has double-stranded DN
   3430..3678    +  CDS            UGI: UNGI_BPPB2 - Experimental evidence at protein level: Swiss-Prot protein existence level 1. This protein binds specifically and reversibly to the host uracil-DNA glycosylase, preventing removal of uracil residues from PBS2 DNA by the host uracil-excision repair system. From Bacillus phage PBS2 (Bacteriophage PBS2).
   3836..3857    +  promoter       SV40 promoter (fragment): SV40 enhancer and early promoter
   3878..4306    +  rep_origin     f1 ori (sequence partly withheld): f1 bacteriophage origin of replication; arrow indicates direction of (+) strand synthesis
   4320..4649    +  promoter       SV40 promoter: SV40 enhancer and early promoter
   4697..4744    +  promoter       EM7 promoter: synthetic bacterial promoter&nbsp
   4763..5161    +  CDS            BSD: blasticidin S deaminase; Aspergillus terreus BSD; confers resistance to blasticidin
   5162..5189    +  CDS            BleoR (fragment): antibiotic-binding protein; Sh ble from Streptoalloteichus hindustanus; confers resistance to bleomycin, phleomycin, and Zeocin™
   5199..5324    +  CDS            ble (fragment): BLE_KLEPN - Experimental evidence at protein level: Swiss-Prot protein existence level 1. Binding protein with a strong affinity to the bleomycin family of antibiotics. Binds to CL990; an antimitotic-antibiotic compound. From Klebsiella pneumoniae.
   5319..5440    +  polyA_signal   SV40 poly(A) signal: SV40 polyadenylation signal
   5513..5529    -  protein_bind   lac operator: The lac repressor binds to the lac operator to inhibit transcription in E. coli. This inhibition can be relieved by adding lactose or isopropyl-β-D-thiogalactopyranoside (IPTG). lac repressor encoded by lacI
   5537..5567    -  promoter       lac promoter: promoter for the E. coli lac operon
   5582..5603    -  protein_bind   CAP binding site: CAP binding activates transcription in the presence of cAMP. E. coli catabolite activator protein
   5616..5708    -  CDS            lacI (fragment): lac repressor; lacI; The lac repressor binds to the lac operator to inhibit transcription in E. coli. This inhibition can be relieved by adding lactose or isopropyl-β-D-thiogalactopyranoside (IPTG).
   5891..6479    -  rep_origin     ori: high-copy-number ColE1/pMB1/pBR322/pUC origin of replication
   6650..7510    -  CDS            AmpR: β-lactamase; bla; confers resistance to ampicillin, carbenicillin, and related antibiotics
   7511..7615    -  promoter       AmpR promoter: bla
>Addgene plasmid #221991 | TC alphaDdCBE T2 | addgene full sequence | sequence record 438747 | Addgene NGS Result
GACGGATCGGGAGATCTCCCGATCCCCTATGGTGCACTCTCAGTACAATCTGCTCTGATGCCGCATAGTT
AAGCCAGTATCTGCTCCCTGCTTGTGTGTTGGAGGTCGCTGAGTAGTGCGCGAGCAAAATTTAAGCTACA
ACAAGGCAAGGCTTGACCGACAATTGCATGAAGAATCTGCTTAGGGTTAGGCGTTTTGCGCTGCTTCGCG
ATGTACGGGCCAGATATACGCGTTGACATTGATTATTGACTAGTTATTAATAGTAATCAATTACGGGGTC
ATTAGTTCATAGCCCATATATGGAGTTCCGCGTTACATAACTTACGGTAAATGGCCCGCCTGGCTGACCG
CCCAACGACCCCCGCCCATTGACGTCAATAATGACGTATGTTCCCATAGTAACGCCAATAGGGACTTTCC
ATTGACGTCAATGGGTGGAGTATTTACGGTAAACTGCCCACTTGGCAGTACATCAAGTGTATCATATGCC
AAGTACGCCCCCTATTGACGTCAATGACGGTAAATGGCCCGCCTGGCATTATGCCCAGTACATGACCTTA
TGGGACTTTCCTACTTGGCAGTACATCTACGTATTAGTCATCGCTATTACCATGGTGATGCGGTTTTGGC
AGTACATCAATGGGCGTGGATAGCGGTTTGACTCACGGGGATTTCCAAGTCTCCACCCCATTGACGTCAA
TGGGAGTTTGTTTTGGCACCAAAATCAACGGGACTTTCCAAAATGTCGTAACAACTCCGCCCCATTGACG
CAAATGGGCGGTAGGCGTGTACGGTGGGAGGTCTATATAAGCAGAGCTCTCTGGCTAACTAGAGAACCCA
CTGCTTACTGGCTTATCGAAATTAATACGACTCACTATAGGGAGACCCAAGCTGGCTAGCACCATGGCCT
CCGTTCTGACCCCGCTGCTGCTGCGTGGCCTGACCGGCTCCGCTCGTCGTCTGCCAGTTCCGCGTGCGAA
AATCCATTCCCTGGACTACAAAGACCATGACGGTGATTATAAAGATCATGACATCGATTACAAGGATGAC
GATGACAAGATGGACATCGCGGATCTGCGTACCCTGGGTTACAGCCAGCAGCAGCAGGAGAAGATCAAGC
CAAAGGTGCGCAGCACCGTGGCCCAGCACCATGAAGCTCTGGTGGGTCACGGCTTCACCCACGCGCACAT
CGTGGCTCTGAGCCAGCACCCAGCCGCGCTGGGTACCGTGGCCGTGAAATATCAGGACATGATTGCTGCC
CTGCCAGAGGCTACCCATGAAGCGATTGTGGGTGTGGGCAAGAGAGGAGCCGGTGCTCGTGCGCTGGAGG
CCCTGCTGACCGTGGCCGGTGAACTGCGTGGCCCGCCGCTGCAGCTGGATACCGGCCAGCTGCTGAAAAT
CGCGAAACGTGGCGGTGTGACCGCTGTGGAAGCTGTGCATGCCTGGCGTAATGCTCTGACCGGTGCCCCC
CTGAACCTGACCCCGGACCAAGTGGTGGCTATCGCCAGCAACATTGGCGGCAAGCAAGCGCTCGAAACGG
TGCAGCGGCTGTTGCCGGTGCTGTGCCAGGACCATGGCCTGACCCCGGACCAAGTGGTGGCTATCGCCAG
CAACGGTGGCGGCAAGCAAGCGCTCGAAACGGTGCAGCGGCTGTTGCCGGTGCTGTGCCAGGACCATGGC
CTGACCCCGGACCAAGTGGTGGCTATCGCCAGCAACGGTGGCGGCAAGCAAGCGCTCGAAACGGTGCAGC
GGCTGTTGCCGGTGCTGTGCCAGGACCATGGCCTGACCCCGGACCAAGTGGTGGCTATCGCCAGCAACAA
TGGCGGCAAGCAAGCGCTCGAAACGGTGCAGCGGCTGTTGCCGGTGCTGTGCCAGGACCATGGCCTGACC
CCGGACCAAGTGGTGGCTATCGCCAGCAACATTGGCGGCAAGCAAGCGCTCGAAACGGTGCAGCGGCTGT
TGCCGGTGCTGTGCCAGGACCATGGCCTGACCCCGGACCAAGTGGTGGCTATCGCCAGCAACATTGGCGG
CAAGCAAGCGCTCGAAACGGTGCAGCGGCTGTTGCCGGTGCTGTGCCAGGACCATGGCCTGACCCCGGAC
CAAGTGGTGGCTATCGCCAGCAACGGTGGCGGCAAGCAAGCGCTCGAAACGGTGCAGCGGCTGTTGCCGG
TGCTGTGCCAGGACCATGGCCTCACACCCGATCAGGTCGTGGCTATCGCCAGCAACGGTGGCGGCAAGCA
AGCGCTCGAAACGGTGCAGCGGCTGTTGCCGGTGCTGTGCCAGGACCATGGCCTGACCCCGGACCAAGTG
GTGGCTATCGCCAGCAACAATGGCGGCAAGCAAGCGCTCGAAACGGTGCAGCGGCTGTTGCCGGTGCTGT
GCCAGGACCATGGCCTGACCCCGGACCAAGTGGTGGCTATCGCCAGCCACGATGGCGGCAAGCAAGCGCT
CGAAACGGTGCAGCGGCTGTTGCCGGTGCTGTGCCAGGACCATGGCCTGACCCCGGACCAAGTGGTGGCT
ATCGCCAGCAACATTGGCGGCAAGCAAGCGCTCGAAACGGTGCAGCGGCTGTTGCCGGTGCTGTGCCAGG
ACCATGGCCTGACCCCGGACCAAGTGGTGGCTATCGCCAGCAACATTGGCGGCAAGCAAGCGCTCGAAAC
GGTGCAGCGGCTGTTGCCGGTGCTGTGCCAGGACCATGGCCTGACCCCGGACCAAGTGGTGGCTATCGCC
AGCAACATTGGCGGCAAGCAAGCGCTCGAAACGGTGCAGCGGCTGTTGCCGGTGCTGTGCCAGGACCATG
GCCTGACCCCGGACCAAGTGGTGGCTATCGCCAGCAACGGTGGCGGCAAGCAAGCGCTCGAAACGGTGCA
GCGGCTGTTGCCGGTGCTGTGCCAGGACCATGGCCTGACCCCGGACCAAGTGGTGGCTATCGCCAGCAAC
GGTGGCGGCAAGCAAGCGCTCGAAAGCATTGTGGCCCAGCTGAGCCGGCCTGATCCGGCGTTGGCCGCGT
TGACCAACGATCACCTGGTGGCCCTGGCCTGCCTGGGCGGTCGTCCGGCCCTGGATGCGGTGAAGAAAGG
CCTGGGTGGATCCGGCAGCTACGCCCTGGGTCCGTATCAGATTAGCGCCCCGCAGCTGCCAGCTTACAAT
GGTCAGACCGTGGGTACCTTCTACTATGTGAACGACGCGGGCGGTCTGGAGAGCAAGGTGTTTAGCAGCG
GCGGTCCAACCCCGTACCCAAACTATGCCAATGCCGGTCATGTGGAGGGTCAGAGCGCCCTGTTCATGCG
TGATAACGGCATCAGCGAGGGTCTGGTGTTCCACAACAACCCGGAAGGCACCTGCGGTTTTTGCGTGAAC
ATGACCGAGACCCTGCTGCCGGAAAACGCGAAAATGACCGTGGTGCCGCCGGAAGGTTCTGGCGGCTCAA
CTAATCTGAGCGACATCATTGAGAAGGAGACTGGGAAACAGCTGGTCATTCAGGAGTCCATCCTGATGCT
GCCTGAGGAGGTGGAGGAAGTGATCGGCAACAAGCCAGAGTCTGACATCCTGGTGCACACCGCCTACGAC
GAGTCCACAGATGAGAATGTGATGCTGCTGACCTCTGACGCCCCCGAGTATAAGCCTTGGGCCCTGGTCA
TCCAGGATTCTAACGGCGAGAATAAGATCAAGATGCTGTGATAAGGGGTCTTTGTCCTCTGTACTGTCTC
TCTCCTTGCCCCTAACCCAAAAAGCTTCATTTTTCTGTGTAGGCTGCACAAGAGCCTTGATTGAAGATAT
ATTCTTTCTGAACAGTATTTAAGGTTTCCAATAAAATGTACACCCCTCAGAACTTCTGAGGCGGAAAGAA
CCAGCTGGGGCTCTAGGGGGTATCCCC
[124 nt withheld, positions 3878-4001]
C
[91 nt withheld, positions 4003-4093]
A
[49 nt withheld, positions 4095-4143]
CCTTTGACGTTGGAGTCCACGTTCTTT
[37 nt withheld, positions 4171-4207]
ACCCTATCTCGGTCTATTCTTTTGATTTATAAGGGATTTTGCCGATTTCGGCCTATTGGTTAAAAAATGA
GCTGATTTAACAAAAATTTAACGCGAATTAATTCTGTGGAATGTGTGTCAGTTAGGGTGTGGAAAGTCCC
CAGGCTCCCCAGCAGGCAGAAGTATGCAAAGCATGCATCTCAATTAGTCAGCAACCAGGTGTGGAAAGTC
CCCAGGCTCCCCAGCAGGCAGAAGTATGCAAAGCATGCATCTCAATTAGTCAGCAACCATAGTCCCGCCC
CTAACTCCGCCCATCCCGCCCCTAACTCCGCCCAGTTCCGCCCATTCTCCGCCCCATGGCTGACTAATTT
TTTTTATTTATGCAGAGGCCGAGGCCGCCTCTGCCTCTGAGCTATTCCAGAAGTAGTGAGGAGGCTTTTT
TGGAGGCCTAGGCTTTTGCAAAAAGCTCCCGGGAGCTTGTATATCCATTTTCGGATCTGATCAGCACGTG
TTGACAATTAATCATCGGCATAGTATATCGGCATAGTATAATACGACAAGGTGAGGAACTAAACCATGGC
CAAGCCTTTGTCTCAAGAAGAATCCACCCTCATTGAAAGAGCAACGGCTACAATCAACAGCATCCCCATC
TCTGAAGACTACAGCGTCGCCAGCGCAGCTCTCTCTAGCGACGGCCGCATCTTCACTGGTGTCAATGTAT
ATCATTTTACTGGGGGACCTTGTGCAGAACTCGTGGTGCTGGGCACTGCTGCTGCTGCGGCAGCTGGCAA
CCTGACTTGTATCGTCGCGATCGGAAATGAGAACAGGGGCATCTTGAGCCCCTGCGGACGGTGCCGACAG
GTGCTTCTCGATCTGCATCCTGGGATCAAAGCCATAGTGAAGGACAGTGATGGACAGCCGACGGCAGTTG
GGATTCGTGAATTGCTGCCCTCTGGTTATGTGTGGGAGGGCTAAGCACTTCGTGGCCGAGGAGCAGGACT
GACACGTGCTACGAGATTTCGATTCCACCGCCGCCTTCTATGAAAGGTTGGGCTTCGGAATCGTTTTCCG
GGACGCCGGCTGGATGATCCTCCAGCGCGGGGATCTCATGCTGGAGTTCTTCGCCCACCCCAACTTGTTT
ATTGCAGCTTATAATGGTTACAAATAAAGCAATAGCATCACAAATTTCACAAATAAAGCATTTTTTTCAC
TGCATTCTAGTTGTGGTTTGTCCAAACTCATCAATGTATCTTATCATGTCTGTATACCGTCGACCTCTAG
CTAGAGCTTGGCGTAATCATGGTCATAGCTGTTTCCTGTGTGAAATTGTTATCCGCTCACAATTCCACAC
AACATACGAGCCGGAAGCATAAAGTGTAAAGCCTGGGGTGCCTAATGAGTGAGCTAACTCACATTAATTG
CGTTGCGCTCACTGCCCGCTTTCCAGTCGGGAAACCTGTCGTGCCAGCTGCATTAATGAATCGGCCAACG
CGCGGGGAGAGGCGGTTTGCGTATTGGGCGCTCTTCCGCTTCCTCGCTCACTGACTCGCTGCGCTCGGTC
GTTCGGCTGCGGCGAGCGGTATCAGCTCACTCAAAGGCGGTAATACGGTTATCCACAGAATCAGGGGATA
ACGCAGGAAAGAACATGTGAGCAAAAGGCCAGCAAAAGGCCAGGAACCGTAAAAAGGCCGCGTTGCTGGC
GTTTTTCCATAGGCTCCGCCCCCCTGACGAGCATCACAAAAATCGACGCTCAAGTCAGAGGTGGCGAAAC
CCGACAGGACTATAAAGATACCAGGCGTTTCCCCCTGGAAGCTCCCTCGTGCGCTCTCCTGTTCCGACCC
TGCCGCTTACCGGATACCTGTCCGCCTTTCTCCCTTCGGGAAGCGTGGCGCTTTCTCATAGCTCACGCTG
TAGGTATCTCAGTTCGGTGTAGGTCGTTCGCTCCAAGCTGGGCTGTGTGCACGAACCCCCCGTTCAGCCC
GACCGCTGCGCCTTATCCGGTAACTATCGTCTTGAGTCCAACCCGGTAAGACACGACTTATCGCCACTGG
CAGCAGCCACTGGTAACAGGATTAGCAGAGCGAGGTATGTAGGCGGTGCTACAGAGTTCTTGAAGTGGTG
GCCTAACTACGGCTACACTAGAAGAACAGTATTTGGTATCTGCGCTCTGCTGAAGCCAGTTACCTTCGGA
AAAAGAGTTGGTAGCTCTTGATCCGGCAAACAAACCACCGCTGGTAGCGGTGGTTTTTTTGTTTGCAAGC
AGCAGATTACGCGCAGAAAAAAAGGATCTCAAGAAGATCCTTTGATCTTTTCTACGGGGTCTGACGCTCA
GTGGAACGAAAACTCACGTTAAGGGATTTTGGTCATGAGATTATCAAAAAGGATCTTCACCTAGATCCTT
TTAAATTAAAAATGAAGTTTTAAATCAATCTAAAGTATATATGAGTAAACTTGGTCTGACAGTTACCAAT
GTTTAATCAGTGAGGCACCTATCTCAGCGATCTGTCTATTTCGTTCATCCATAGTTGCCTGACTCCCCGT
CGTGTAGATAACTACGATACGGGAGGGCTTACCATCTGGCCCCAGTGCTGCAATGATACCGCGAGACCCA
CGCTCACCGGCTCCAGATTTATCAGCAATAAACCAGCCAGCCGGAAGGGCCGAGCGCAGAAGTGGTCCTG
CAACTTTATCCGCCTCCATCCAGTCTATTAATTGTTGCCGGGAAGCTAGAGTAAGTAGTTCGCCAGTTAA
TAGTTTGCGCAACGTTGTTGCCATTGCTACAGGCATCGTGGTGTCACGCTCGTCGTTTGGTATGGCTTCA
TTCAGCTCCGGTTCCCAACGATCAAGGCGAGTTACATGATCCCCCATGTTGTGCAAAAAAGCGGTTAGCT
CCTTCGGTCCTCCGATCGTTGTCAGAAGTAAGTTGGCCGCAGTGTTATCACTCATGGTTATGGCAGCACT
GCATAATTCTCTTACTGTCATGCCATCCGTAAGATGCTTTTCTGTGACTGGTGAGTACTCAACCAAGTCA
TTCTGAGAATAGTGTATGCGGCGACCGAGTTGCTCTTGCCCGGCGTCAATACGGGATAATACCGCGCCAC
ATAGCAGAACTTTAAAAGTGCTCATCATTGGAAAACGTTCTTCGGGGCGAAAACTCTCAAGGATCTTACC
GCTGTTGAGATCCAGTTCGATGTAACCCACTCGTGCACCCAACTGATCTTCAGCATCTTTTACTTTCACC
AGCGTTTCTGGGTGAGCAAAAACAGGAAGGCAAAATGCCGCAAAAAAGGGAATAAGGGCGACACGGAAAT
GTTGAATACTCATACTCTTCCTTTTTCAATATTATTGAAGCATTTATCAGGGTTATTGTCTCATGAGCGG
ATACATATTTGAATGTATTTAGAAAAATAAACAAATAGGGGTTCCGCGCACATTTCCCCGAAAAGTGCCA
CCTGACGTC
