>Addgene plasmid #221991 | TC alphaDdCBE T2 | depositor partial sequence | sequence record 434689 | Partial
ATGGCCTCCGTTCTGACCCCGCTGCTGCTGCGTGGCCTGACCGGCTCCGCTCGTCGTCTGCCAGTTCCGC
GTGCGAAAATCCATTCCCTGGACTACAAAGACCATGACGGTGATTATAAAGATCATGACATCGATTACAA
GGATGACGATGACAAGATGGACATCGCGGATCTGCGTACCCTGGGTTACAGCCAGCAGCAGCAGGAGAAG
ATCAAGCCAAAGGTGCGCAGCACCGTGGCCCAGCACCATGAAGCTCTGGTGGGTCACGGCTTCACCCACG
CGCACATCGTGGCTCTGAGCCAGCACCCAGCCGCGCTGGGTACCGTGGCCGTGAAATATCAGGACATGAT
TGCTGCCCTGCCAGAGGCTACCCATGAAGCGATTGTGGGTGTGGGCAAGAGAGGAGCCGGTGCTCGTGCG
CTGGAGGCCCTGCTGACCGTGGCCGGTGAACTGCGTGGCCCGCCGCTGCAGCTGGATACCGGCCAGCTGC
TGAAAATCGCGAAACGTGGCGGTGTGACCGCTGTGGAAGCTGTGCATGCCTGGCGTAATGCTCTGACCGG
TGCCCCCCTGAACCTGACCCCGGACCAAGTGGTGGCTATCGCCAGCAACATTGGCGGCAAGCAAGCGCTC
GAAACGGTGCAGCGGCTGTTGCCGGTGCTGTGCCAGGACCATGGCCTGACCCCGGACCAAGTGGTGGCTA
TCGCCAGCAACGGTGGCGGCAAGCAAGCGCTCGAAACGGTGCAGCGGCTGTTGCCGGTGCTGTGCCAGGA
CCATGGCCTGACCCCGGACCAAGTGGTGGCTATCGCCAGCAACGGTGGCGGCAAGCAAGCGCTCGAAACG
GTGCAGCGGCTGTTGCCGGTGCTGTGCCAGGACCATGGCCTGACCCCGGACCAAGTGGTGGCTATCGCCA
GCAACAATGGCGGCAAGCAAGCGCTCGAAACGGTGCAGCGGCTGTTGCCGGTGCTGTGCCAGGACCATGG
CCTGACCCCGGACCAAGTGGTGGCTATCGCCAGCAACATTGGCGGCAAGCAAGCGCTCGAAACGGTGCAG
CGGCTGTTGCCGGTGCTGTGCCAGGACCATGGCCTGACCCCGGACCAAGTGGTGGCTATCGCCAGCAACA
TTGGCGGCAAGCAAGCGCTCGAAACGGTGCAGCGGCTGTTGCCGGTGCTGTGCCAGGACCATGGCCTGAC
CCCGGACCAAGTGGTGGCTATCGCCAGCAACGGTGGCGGCAAGCAAGCGCTCGAAACGGTGCAGCGGCTG
TTGCCGGTGCTGTGCCAGGACCATGGCCTCACACCCGATCAGGTCGTGGCTATCGCCAGCAACGGTGGCG
GCAAGCAAGCGCTCGAAACGGTGCAGCGGCTGTTGCCGGTGCTGTGCCAGGACCATGGCCTGACCCCGGA
CCAAGTGGTGGCTATCGCCAGCAACAATGGCGGCAAGCAAGCGCTCGAAACGGTGCAGCGGCTGTTGCCG
GTGCTGTGCCAGGACCATGGCCTGACCCCGGACCAAGTGGTGGCTATCGCCAGCCACGATGGCGGCAAGC
AAGCGCTCGAAACGGTGCAGCGGCTGTTGCCGGTGCTGTGCCAGGACCATGGCCTGACCCCGGACCAAGT
GGTGGCTATCGCCAGCAACATTGGCGGCAAGCAAGCGCTCGAAACGGTGCAGCGGCTGTTGCCGGTGCTG
TGCCAGGACCATGGCCTGACCCCGGACCAAGTGGTGGCTATCGCCAGCAACATTGGCGGCAAGCAAGCGC
TCGAAACGGTGCAGCGGCTGTTGCCGGTGCTGTGCCAGGACCATGGCCTGACCCCGGACCAAGTGGTGGC
TATCGCCAGCAACATTGGCGGCAAGCAAGCGCTCGAAACGGTGCAGCGGCTGTTGCCGGTGCTGTGCCAG
GACCATGGCCTGACCCCGGACCAAGTGGTGGCTATCGCCAGCAACGGTGGCGGCAAGCAAGCGCTCGAAA
CGGTGCAGCGGCTGTTGCCGGTGCTGTGCCAGGACCATGGCCTGACCCCGGACCAAGTGGTGGCTATCGC
CAGCAACGGTGGCGGCAAGCAAGCGCTCGAAAGCATTGTGGCCCAGCTGAGCCGGCCTGATCCGGCGTTG
GCCGCGTTGACCAACGATCACCTGGTGGCCCTGGCCTGCCTGGGCGGTCGTCCGGCCCTGGATGCGGTGA
AGAAAGGCCTGGGTGGATCCGGCAGCTACGCCCTGGGTCCGTATCAGATTAGCGCCCCGCAGCTGCCAGC
TTACAATGGTCAGACCGTGGGTACCTTCTACTATGTGAACGACGCGGGCGGTCTGGAGAGCAAGGTGTTT
AGCAGCGGCGGTCCAACCCCGTACCCAAACTATGCCAATGCCGGTCATGTGGAGGGTCAGAGCGCCCTGT
TCATGCGTGATAACGGCATCAGCGAGGGTCTGGTGTTCCACAACAACCCGGAAGGCACCTGCGGTTTTTG
CGTGAACATGACCGAGACCCTGCTGCCGGAAAACGCGAAAATGACCGTGGTGCCGCCGGAAGGTTCTGGC
GGCTCAACTAATCTGAGCGACATCATTGAGAAGGAGACTGGGAAACAGCTGGTCATTCAGGAGTCCATCC
TGATGCTGCCTGAGGAGGTGGAGGAAGTGATCGGCAACAAGCCAGAGTCTGACATCCTGGTGCACACCGC
CTACGACGAGTCCACAGATGAGAATGTGATGCTGCTGACCTCTGACGCCCCCGAGTATAAGCCTTGGGCC
CTGGTCATCCAGGATTCTAACGGCGAGAATAAGATCAAGATGCTGTGATAAGGGGTCTTTGTCCTCTGTA
CTGTCTCTCTCCTTGCCCCTAACCCAAAAAGCTTCATTTTTCTGTGTAGGCTGCACAAGAGCCTTGATTG
AAGATATATTCTTTCTGAACAGTATTTAAGGTTTCCAATAAAATGTACACCCCTCAGAA
